>Addgene plasmid #165795 | pCP6-STD | addgene full sequence | sequence record 345196 | Addgene NGS Result
GATATTTATGATATAATAACTGAGTAAGCTTAACATAAGGAGGAAAACAAAATGCGAGACCTTGAGATCA
ATATCTAAGGTCCTAAGCGGAATTCACCCTATAGTGAGTCGTATTACAATTCACTGGCCGTCGTTTTACA
TTGAGAAGAGAAAAGAAAACCGCCGATCCTGTCCACCGCATTACTGCAAGGTAGTGGACAAGACCGGCGG
TCTTAAGTTTTTTGGCTGAAAGGGTGGCGGGCAGGACGCCCGCCATAAACTGCCAGGCATCAAATTAAGC
AGAAGGCCATCCTGACGGATGGCCTTTTTGCGTTTCTACAATGTTACGAATGG
[124 nt withheld, positions 334-457]
C
[91 nt withheld, positions 459-549]
AGGGTGATGGTTCACGTAGTGGGCCAGCGCCCTGATAGACGGTTTTTCGCCCTTTGACGTTGGAGTCCAC
GTTCTTT
[37 nt withheld, positions 627-663]
ACCCTATCTCGGTCTATTCTTTTGATTTATAAGGGATTTTGCCGATTTCGGCCTATTGGTTAAAAAATGA
GCTGATTTAACAAAAATTTAACGCGAATTTTAACAAAATATTAACGCTTACAATTTCCTGATGCGGTATT
TTCTCCTTACGCATCTGTGCGGTATTTCACACCGCATCAGGTGGCACTTTTCGGGGAAATGTGCGCGGAA
CCCCTATTTGTTTATTTTTCTAAATACATTCAAATATGTATCCGCTCATGAGACAATAACCCTGATAAAT
GCTTCAATAATATTGAAAAAGGAAGAGTATGAGTATTCAACATTTCCGTGTCGCCCTTATTCCCTTTTTT
GCGGCATTTTGCCTTCCTGTTTTTGCTCACCCAGAAACGCTGGTGAAAGTAAAAGATGCTGAAGATCAGT
TGGGTGCACGAGTGGGTTACATCGAACTGGATCTCAACAGCGGTAAGATCCTTGAGAGTTTTCGCCCCGA
AGAACGTTTTCCAATGATGAGCACTTTTAAAGTTCTGCTATGTGGCGCGGTATTATCCCGTATTGACGCC
GGGCAAGAGCAACTCGGTCGCCGCATACACTATTCTCAGAATGACTTGGTTGAGTACTCACCAGTCACAG
AAAAGCATCTTACGGATGGCATGACAGTAAGAGAATTATGCAGTGCTGCCATAACCATGAGTGATAACAC
TGCGGCCAACTTACTTCTGACAACGATCGGAGGACCGAAGGAGCTAACCGCTTTTTTGCACAACATGGGG
GATCATGTAACTCGCCTTGATCGTTGGGAACCGGAGCTGAATGAAGCCATACCAAACGACGAGCGTGACA
CCACGATGCCTGTAGCAATGGCAACAACGTTGCGCAAACTATTAACTGGCGAACTACTTACTCTAGCTTC
CCGGCAACAATTAATAGACTGGATGGAGGCGGATAAAGTTGCAGGACCACTTCTGCGCTCGGCCCTTCCG
GCTGGCTGGTTTATTGCTGATAAATCTGGAGCCGGTGAGCGTGGGTCGCGCGGTATCATTGCAGCACTGG
GGCCAGATGGTAAGCCCTCCCGTATCGTAGTTATCTACACGACGGGGAGTCAGGCAACTATGGATGAACG
AAATAGACAGATCGCTGAGATAGGTGCCTCACTGATTAAGCATTGGTAACTGTCAGACCAAGTTTACTCA
TATATACTTTAGATTGATTTAAAACTTCATTTTTAATTTAAAAGGATCTAGGTGAAGATCCTTTTTGATA
ATCTCATGACCAAAATCCCTTAACGTGAGTTTTCGTTCCACTGAGCGTCAGACCCCGTAGAAAAGATCAA
AGGATCTTCTTGAGATCCTTTTTTTCTGCGCGTAATCTGCTGCTTGCAAACAAAAAAACCACCGCTACCA
GCGGTGGTTTGTTTGCCGGATCAAGAGCTACCAACTCTTTTTCCGAAGGTAACTGGCTTCAGCAGAGCGC
AGATACCAAATACTGTTCTTCTAGTGTAGCCGTAGTTAGGCCACCACTTCAAGAACTCTGTAGCACCGCC
TACATACCTCGCTCTGCTAATCCTGTTACCAGTGGCTGCTGCCAGTGGCGATAAGTCGTGTCTTACCGGG
TTGGACTCAAGACGATAGTTACCGGATAAGGCGCAGCGGTCGGGCTGAACGGGGGGTTCGTGCACACAGC
CCAGCTTGGAGCGAACGACCTACACCGAACTGAGATACCTACAGCGTGAGCTATGAGAAAGCGCCACGCT
TCCCGAAGGGAGAAAGGCGGACAGGTATCCGGTAAGCGGCAGGGTCGGAACAGGAGAGCGCACGAGGGAG
CTTCCAGGGGGAAACGCCTGGTATCTTTATAGTCCTGTCGGGTTTCGCCACCTCTGACTTGAGCGTCGAT
TTTTGTGATGCTCGTCAGGGGGGCGGAGCCTATGGAAAAACGCCAGCAACGCGGCCTTTTTACGGTTCCT
GGCCTTTTGCTGGCCTTTTGCTCACATGTTCTTTCCTGCGTTATCCCATGATTCTGTGGATAACCGTATT
ACCGCCTTTGAGTGAGCTGATACCGCTCGCCGCAGCCGAACGACCGAGCGCAGCGAGTCAGTGAGCGAGG
AAGCGGAAGGTCAGAGAGCGTTCACCGACAAACAACAGATAAAACGAAAGGCCCAGTCTTTCGACTGAGC
CTTTCGTTTTATTTGATGCCTGCTCGGTACCAAATTCCAGAAAAGAGGCCTCCCGAAAGGGGGGCCTTTT
TTCGTTTTGGTCCGACAGGAAACAGCTATGACCAACGGCTCTATGGTATTTAGGTGACACTATAGAACGA
ATTCACTAGTGATTGGGCGATGAGTGGTCTCGGGAGCGAATCCATGTGGGAGTTTATTCTTGACACA
Features (pLannotate 1.2.2; 10 found; start..end, strand, type, name):
     98..116     -  promoter       T7 promoter: promoter for bacteriophage T7 RNA polymerase
    119..140     +  CDS            lacZα (fragment): LacZα fragment of β-galactosidase; lacZ fragment
    281..308     +  terminator     rrnB T2 terminator: transcription terminator T2 from the E. coli rrnB gene
    334..789     +  rep_origin     f1 ori (sequence partly withheld): f1 bacteriophage origin of replication; arrow indicates direction of (+) strand synthesis
    790..840     -  misc_feature   bom (fragment): basis of mobility region from pBR322
    867..971     +  promoter       AmpR promoter: bla
    972..1832    +  CDS            AmpR: β-lactamase; bla; confers resistance to ampicillin, carbenicillin, and related antibiotics
   2003..2591    +  rep_origin     ori: high-copy-number ColE1/pMB1/pBR322/pUC origin of replication
   2777..2848    -  terminator     rrnB T1 terminator: transcription terminator T1 from the E. coli rrnB gene
   2951..2969    +  promoter       SP6 promoter: promoter for bacteriophage SP6 RNA polymerase
