[The description below was written by a language model from this plasmid's Addgene catalogue record and pLannotate feature annotations shown in this document.]
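Description:
pCP6-STD is a small, high-copy bacterial plasmid that stores a single modular DNA part, the synthetic CP6 bacterial promoter, in the pUPD2 backbone. The catalogue describes it as a "standard grammar" part. That wording, together with the use of a pUPD-type entry vector, suggests a domesticated element for hierarchical GoldenBraid-style assembly, in which the promoter is excised and joined in a defined order with other parts. The record does not state the flanking overhangs or cloning sites. The insert is listed as 85 bp, and the sequenced plasmid is 3,040 nt. This is slightly smaller than the stated empty backbone size, as would be expected if the promoter replaced a larger stuffer or screening cassette.

The feature table annotates only backbone elements, and the CP6 promoter itself was not recognised by the annotation tool. It presumably lies in the unannotated stretch spanning the record's start and end, between the outward-flanking SP6 and T7 phage promoters, where only a short remnant of lacZα remains. This remnant is consistent with loss of a blue/white screening cassette on part insertion. rrnB T1 and T2 terminators bracket this cloning region and insulate it from transcription elsewhere in the plasmid. The plasmid is propagated in E. coli from a ColE1/pUC-type origin, and selection is by ampicillin through the bla gene under its native promoter. An f1 origin and a fragment of the pBR322 bom region are also present.

The plasmid serves as a source of a bacterial promoter for building larger constructs. It was deposited with work on multiplexed drug-based selection and counterselection in Drosophila, though the record does not say which genes CP6 was used to drive.
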