Addgene plasmid #165795: pCP6-STD
Purpose: Standard grammar bacterial CP6 promoter
Depositing lab: Koen Venken. Depositing organization: Baylor College of Medicine. Publication: Multiplexed drug-based selection and counterselection genetic manipulations in Drosophila. Matinyan N, Karkhanis MS, Gonzalez Y, Jain A, Saltzman A, Malovannaya A, Sarrion-Perdigones A, Dierick HA, Venken KJT. Cell Rep. 2021 Sep 14;36(11):109700. doi: 10.1016/j.celrep.2021.109700. PubMed 34525356.
Backbone
  Vector backbone: pUPD2
  Backbone size w/o insert (bp): 3057
  Vector type: Bacterial Expression
Growth in bacteria
  Bacterial resistance: Ampicillin, 100 μg/mL
  Growth temperature: 37°C
  Growth strain: DH10B
  Copy number: High Copy
Gene/Insert
  Gene/Insert name: CP6 promoter
  Species: Synthetic
  Insert size (bp): 85
  Cloning method: Restriction Enzyme; 5′ cloning site Unknown (unknown if destroyed)
Terms and licenses: Academic/Nonprofit Terms; Industry Terms: Not Available to Industry
Depositor comments: Bacterial Promoter
How to cite: pCP6-STD was a gift from Koen Venken (Addgene plasmid # 165795 ; http://n2t.net/addgene:165795 ; RRID:Addgene_165795)
